>Addgene plasmid #216343 | Peroxisomes-FAST | addgene full sequence | sequence record 427401 | Addgene NGS Result
TAGTTATTAATAGTAATCAATTACGGGGTCATTAGTTCATAGCCCATATATGGAGTTCCGCGTTACATAA
CTTACGGTAAATGGCCCGCCTGGCTGACCGCCCAACGACCCCCGCCCATTGACGTCAATAATGACGTATG
TTCCCATAGTAACGCCAATAGGGACTTTCCATTGACGTCAATGGGTGGAGTATTTACGGTAAACTGCCCA
CTTGGCAGTACATCAAGTGTATCATATGCCAAGTACGCCCCCTATTGACGTCAATGACGGTAAATGGTCC
GCCTGGCATTATGCCCAGTACATGACCTTATGGGACTTTCCTACTTGGCAGTACATCTACGTATTAGTCA
TCGCTATTACCATGGTGATGCGGTTTTGGCAGTACATCAATGGGCGTGGATAGCGGTTTGACTCACGGGG
ATTTCCAAGTCTCCACCCCATTGACGTCAATGGGAGTTTGTTTTGGCACCAAAATCAACGGGACTTTCCA
AAATGTCGTAACAACTCCGCCCCATTGACGCAAATGGGCGGTAGGCGTGTACGGTGGGAGGTCTATATAA
GCAGAGCTGGTTTAGTGAACCGTCAGATCCGCTAGCAGCCACCATGGAGCATGTTGCCTTTGGCAGTGAG
GACATCGAGAACACTCTGGCCAATATGGACGACGAACAACTGGATAGGTTGGCCTTTGGCGTAATTCAGC
TCGATGGTGACGGGAATATCCTGCTGTACAATGCTGCTGAAGGGGACATCACTGGCAGAGATCCCAAACA
GGTGATTGGGAAGAACTTCTTCAAGGATGTTGCACCTGGAACGGATACTCCCGAGTTTTACGGCAAATTC
AAGGAAGGCGCAGCGTCAGGGAATCTGAACACCATGTTCGAATGGACGATACCGACAAGCAGGGGACCAA
CCAAGGTCAAGGTGCACTTGAAGAAAGCCCTTTCCGGTGACAGATATTGGGTCTTTGTGAAACGGGTGGG
ATCCGAACAAAAGCTTATTTCTGAAGAGGACTTGTCCGGATCCAAGCTGTAATTAATTAAGCAAGGGCGA
ATTGTTGTTGTTAACTTGTTTATTGCAGCTTATAATGGTTACAAATAAAGCAATAGCATCACAAATTTCA
CAAATAAAGCATTTTTTTCACTGCATTCTAGTTGTGGTTTGTCCAAACTCATCAATGTATCTTAAGGCGT
AAATTGTAAGCGTTAATATTTTGTTAAAATTCGCGTTAAATTTTTGTTAAATCAGCTCATTTTTTAACCA
ATAGGCCGAAATCGGCAAAATCCCTTATAAATCAAAAGAATAGACCGAGATAGGGT
[37 nt withheld, positions 1317-1353]
AAAGAACGTGGACTCCAACGTCAAAGG
[49 nt withheld, positions 1381-1429]
T
[91 nt withheld, positions 1431-1521]
G
[124 nt withheld, positions 1523-1646]
CAGGTGGCACTTTTCGGGGAAATGTGCGCGGAACCCCTATTTGTTTATTTTTCTAAATACATTCAAATAT
GTATCCGCTCATGAGACAATAACCCTGATAAATGCTTCAATAATATTGAAAAAGGAAGAGTCCTGAGGCG
GAAAGAACCAGCTGTGGAATGTGTGTCAGTTAGGGTGTGGAAAGTCCCCAGGCTCCCCAGCAGGCAGAAG
TATGCAAAGCATGCATCTCAATTAGTCAGCAACCAGGTGTGGAAAGTCCCCAGGCTCCCCAGCAGGCAGA
AGTATGCAAAGCATGCATCTCAATTAGTCAGCAACCATAGTCCCGCCCCTAACTCCGCCCATCCCGCCCC
TAACTCCGCCCAGTTCCGCCCATTCTCCGCCCCATGGCTGACTAATTTTTTTTATTTATGCAGAGGCCGA
GGCCGCCTCGGCCTCTGAGCTATTCCAGAAGTAGTGAGGAGGCTTTTTTGGAGGCCTAGGCTTTTGCAAA
GATCGATCAAGAGACAGGATGAGGATCGTTTCGCATGATTGAACAAGATGGATTGCACGCAGGTTCTCCG
GCCGCTTGGGTGGAGAGGCTATTCGGCTATGACTGGGCACAACAGACAATCGGCTGCTCTGATGCCGCCG
TGTTCCGGCTGTCAGCGCAGGGGCGCCCGGTTCTTTTTGTCAAGACCGACCTGTCCGGTGCCCTGAATGA
ACTGCAAGACGAGGCAGCGCGGCTATCGTGGCTGGCCACGACGGGCGTTCCTTGCGCAGCTGTGCTCGAC
GTTGTCACTGAAGCGGGAAGGGACTGGCTGCTATTGGGCGAAGTGCCGGGGCAGGATCTCCTGTCATCTC
ACCTTGCTCCTGCCGAGAAAGTATCCATCATGGCTGATGCAATGCGGCGGCTGCATACGCTTGATCCGGC
TACCTGCCCATTCGACCACCAAGCGAAACATCGCATCGAGCGAGCACGTACTCGGATGGAAGCCGGTCTT
GTCGATCAGGATGATCTGGACGAAGAGCATCAGGGGCTCGCGCCAGCCGAACTGTTCGCCAGGCTCAAGG
CGAGCATGCCCGACGGCGAGGATCTCGTCGTGACCCATGGCGATGCCTGCTTGCCGAATATCATGGTGGA
AAATGGCCGCTTTTCTGGATTCATCGACTGTGGCCGGCTGGGTGTGGCGGACCGCTATCAGGACATAGCG
TTGGCTACCCGTGATATTGCTGAAGAGCTTGGCGGCGAATGGGCTGACCGCTTCCTCGTGCTTTACGGTA
TCGCCGCTCCCGATTCGCAGCGCATCGCCTTCTATCGCCTTCTTGACGAGTTCTTCTGAGCGGGACTCTG
GGGTTCGAAATGACCGACCAAGCGACGCCCAACCTGCCATCACGAGATTTCGATTCCACCGCCGCCTTCT
ATGAAAGGTTGGGCTTCGGAATCGTTTTCCGGGACGCCGGCTGGATGATCCTCCAGCGCGGGGATCTCAT
GCTGGAGTTCTTCGCCCACCCTAGGGGGAGGCTAACTGAAACACGGAAGGAGACAATACCGGAAGGAACC
CGCGCTATGACGGCAATAAAAAGACAGAATAAAACGCACGGTGTTGGGTCGTTTGTTCATAAACGCGGGG
TTCGGTCCCAGGGCTGGCACTCTGTCGATACCCCACCGAGACCCCATTGGGGCCAATACGCCCGCGTTTC
TTCCTTTTCCCCACCCCACCCCCCAAGTTCGGGTGAAGGCCCAGGGCTCGCAGCCAACGTCGGGGCGGCA
GGCCCTGCCATAGCCTCAGGTTACTCATATATACTTTAGATTGATTTAAAACTTCATTTTTAATTTAAAA
GGATCTAGGTGAAGATCCTTTTTGATAATCTCATGACCAAAATCCCTTAACGTGAGTTTTCGTTCCACTG
AGCGTCAGACCCCGTAGAAAAGATCAAAGGATCTTCTTGAGATCCTTTTTTTCTGCGCGTAATCTGCTGC
TTGCAAACAAAAAAACCACCGCTACCAGCGGTGGTTTGTTTGCCGGATCAAGAGCTACCAACTCTTTTTC
CGAAGGTAACTGGCTTCAGCAGAGCGCAGATACCAAATACTGTTCTTCTAGTGTAGCCGTAGTTAGGCCA
CCACTTCAAGAACTCTGTAGCACCGCCTACATACCTCGCTCTGCTAATCCTGTTACCAGTGGCTGCTGCC
AGTGGCGATAAGTCGTGTCTTACCGGGTTGGACTCAAGACGATAGTTACCGGATAAGGCGCAGCGGTCGG
GCTGAACGGGGGGTTCGTGCACACAGCCCAGCTTGGAGCGAACGACCTACACCGAACTGAGATACCTACA
GCGTGAGCTATGAGAAAGCGCCACGCTTCCCGAAGGGAGAAAGGCGGACAGGTATCCGGTAAGCGGCAGG
GTCGGAACAGGAGAGCGCACGAGGGAGCTTCCAGGGGGAAACGCCTGGTATCTTTATAGTCCTGTCGGGT
TTCGCCACCTCTGACTTGAGCGTCGATTTTTGTGATGCTCGTCAGGGGGGCGGAGCCTATGGAAAAACGC
CAGCAACGCGGCCTTTTTACGGTTCCTGGCCTTTTGCTGGCCTTTTGCTCACATGTTCTTTCCTGCGTTA
TCCCCTGATTCTGTGGATAACCGTATTACCGCCATGCAT
Features (pLannotate 1.2.2; 13 found; start..end, strand, type, name):
      1..364     +  enhancer       CMV enhancer: human cytomegalovirus immediate early enhancer
    365..568     +  promoter       CMV promoter: human cytomegalovirus (CMV) immediate early promoter
    604..978     +  CDS            Y-FAST: small protein tag, derived from photoactive yellow protein, that allows in vivo fluorescent labeling by addition of a cell-permeant fluorogen (Plamont et al., 2016)
    988..1014    +  CDS            Myc (fragment): Myc (human c-Myc proto-oncogene) epitope tag
   1063..1184    +  polyA_signal   SV40 poly(A) signal: SV40 polyadenylation signal
   1218..1646    -  rep_origin     f1 ori (sequence partly withheld): f1 bacteriophage origin of replication; arrow indicates direction of (+) strand synthesis
   1673..1777    +  promoter       AmpR promoter: bla
   1779..2136    +  promoter       SV40 promoter: SV40 enhancer and early promoter
   2171..2965    +  CDS            NeoR/KanR: aminoglycoside phosphotransferase from Tn5; aph(3')-II (or nptII); confers resistance to neomycin, kanamycin, and G418 (Geneticin®)
   2986..3138    +  CDS            ble (fragment): BLE_KLEPN - Experimental evidence at protein level: Swiss-Prot protein existence level 1. Binding protein with a strong affinity to the bleomycin family of antibiotics. Binds to CL990; an antimitotic-antibiotic compound. From Klebsiella pneumoniae.
   3197..3244    +  polyA_signal   HSV TK poly(A) signal: herpes simplex virus thymidine kinase polyadenylation signal (Cole and Stacy, 1985)
   3335..3351    -  polyA_signal   bGH poly(A) signal (fragment): bovine growth hormone polyadenylation signal
   3573..4161    +  rep_origin     ori: high-copy-number ColE1/pMB1/pBR322/pUC origin of replication
