[The description below was written by a language model from this plasmid's Addgene catalogue record and pLannotate feature annotations shown in this document.]
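Description:
Peroxisomes-FAST is a mammalian expression plasmid of about 4.3 kb, built by Gibson cloning into an existing Addgene backbone, that expresses a peroxisome-targeted version of the fluorogen-activating tag pFAST. It is propagated in E. coli from a high-copy ColE1/pUC-type origin under kanamycin selection. The selection cassette has the familiar dual-promoter layout: a bacterial bla promoter and the SV40 enhancer/early promoter both sit upstream of the Tn5 NeoR/KanR aminoglycoside phosphotransferase gene, followed by an HSV TK polyadenylation signal. The same gene therefore gives kanamycin resistance in bacteria and could support G418 selection in mammalian cells. An f1 origin is also present, and the short ble and bGH poly(A) fragments annotated in the backbone appear to be non-functional remnants.

The payload is driven by the CMV immediate-early enhancer and promoter and terminated by an SV40 poly(A) signal. The insert, pFAST_SKL, encodes a FAST-family protein engineered from the photoactive yellow protein of Halorhodospira halophila; the automated annotation labels it by its closest match, Y-FAST. FAST tags are small and non-fluorescent on their own, becoming fluorescent when they reversibly bind a cell-permeant fluorogen added to the medium. A Myc epitope follows the FAST coding sequence, allowing independent antibody detection. The "SKL" in the insert name indicates a serine-lysine-leucine motif, the classical C-terminal type 1 peroxisomal targeting signal, although it is not annotated as a separate feature. According to the record, the construct is intended for testing localization of pFAST to peroxisomes, making it useful as an organelle marker or targeting control in live-cell imaging.
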