Addgene plasmid #216343: Peroxisomes-FAST
Purpose: For testing localization of pFAST protein to peroxisomes
Depositing lab: Alison Tebo.
Backbone
  Vector backbone: Addgene #70113
  Backbone size w/o insert (bp): 3846
  Vector type: Mammalian Expression
Growth in bacteria
  Bacterial resistance: Kanamycin, 50 μg/mL
  Growth temperature: 37°C
  Growth strain: DH5alpha
  Copy number: High Copy
Gene/Insert
  Gene/Insert name: pFAST_SKL
  Species: pFASTderived from photoactive yellow protein (PYP) from H. Halophila
  Insert size (bp): 429
  Mutation: n/a
  Promoter: CMV
  Tag / fusion protein: myc for FAST protein (C terminal on insert)
  Cloning method: Gibson Cloning
Terms and licenses: Academic/Nonprofit Terms; Industry Terms: Not Available to Industry
How to cite: Peroxisomes-FAST was a gift from Alison Tebo (Addgene plasmid # 216343 ; http://n2t.net/addgene:216343 ; RRID:Addgene_216343)
